Addgene plasmid #84914: pcDNA3.2 TDP-43 5F-L YFP
Purpose: Mammalian expresion of TDP-43 5F-L YFP
Depositing lab: Aaron Gitler. Depositing organization: University of Pennsylvania. Publication: Ataxin-2 intermediate-length polyglutamine expansions are associated with increased risk for ALS. Elden AC, Kim HJ, Hart MP, Chen-Plotkin AS, Johnson BS, Fang X, Armakola M, Geser F, Greene R, Lu MM, Padmanabhan A, Clay-Falcone D, McCluskey L, Elman L, Juhr D, Gruber PJ, Rub U, Auburger G, Trojanowski JQ, Lee VM, Van Deerlin VM, Bonini NM, Gitler AD. Nature. 2010 Aug 26;466(7310):1069-75. doi: 10.1038/nature09320. PubMed 20740007.
Backbone
  Vector backbone: pcDNA3.2 DEST
  Vector type: Mammalian Expression
Growth in bacteria
  Bacterial resistance: Ampicillin, 100 μg/mL
  Growth temperature: 37°C
  Growth strain: DH5alpha
  Copy number: Unknown
Gene/Insert
  Gene/Insert name: TDP-43 (alt name: TARDBP)
  Species: H. sapiens (human)
  Mutation: F147L, F149L, F194L, F229L, F231L
  Entrez Gene: TARDBP (a.k.a. ALS10, TDP-43)
  Promoter: CMV
  Tag / fusion protein: YFP (C terminal on insert)
  Cloning method: Gateway Cloning
  Sequencing primers: 5′ CMV-F; 3′ TK-pA-R
Terms and licenses: Academic/Nonprofit Terms; Industry Terms: Not Available to Industry
How to cite: pcDNA3.2 TDP-43 5F-L YFP was a gift from Aaron Gitler (Addgene plasmid # 84914 ; http://n2t.net/addgene:84914 ; RRID:Addgene_84914)
