[The description below was written by a language model from this plasmid's Addgene catalogue record and pLannotate feature annotations shown in this document.]
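Description:
pcDNA3.2 TDP-43 5F-L YFP is a mammalian expression plasmid of about 7.5 kb, made by Gateway recombination into the pcDNA3.2 DEST backbone. It is propagated in E. coli through a high-copy ColE1/pUC-type origin and selected with ampicillin via the β-lactamase gene. An f1 origin is also present. For mammalian cells, the backbone carries an SV40 enhancer/early promoter driving the neomycin/kanamycin phosphotransferase gene, followed by an SV40 polyadenylation signal. This cassette would normally allow G418 selection of stable transfectants.

The payload is human TDP-43 (TARDBP) fused at its C terminus to EYFP, flanked by attB1 and attB2 sites left by the Gateway reaction. Transcription is driven by the CMV immediate-early enhancer and promoter and terminated at the HSV thymidine kinase poly(A) signal. A T7 promoter upstream of the insert could support in vitro transcription. A vector-encoded V5 epitope lies downstream of attB2, but the record does not indicate whether it is translated in frame with the fusion, and the catalogue lists only YFP as a tag.

The TDP-43 coding sequence carries five phenylalanine-to-leucine substitutions: F147L, F149L, F194L, F229L and F231L. TDP-43 binds RNA through two RNA recognition motifs, and the mutated positions appear to fall within that region. The record itself does not describe the functional consequence of the changes.

The stated purpose is mammalian expression of this fluorescently tagged mutant, which allows its localisation and behaviour to be followed in cells. The associated publication concerns ataxin-2 polyglutamine expansions and risk for amyotrophic lateral sclerosis.
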