Features (pLannotate 1.2.2; 24 found; start..end, strand, type, name):
    171..550     +  enhancer       CMV enhancer: human cytomegalovirus immediate early enhancer
    551..754     +  promoter       CMV promoter: human cytomegalovirus (CMV) immediate early promoter
    750..783     +  LTR            5' LTR (truncated) (fragment): truncated 5' long terminal repeat (LTR) from HIV-1
    799..817     +  promoter       T7 promoter: promoter for bacteriophage T7 RNA polymerase
    847..871     +  protein_bind   attB1: mutant version of attB; recombination site for the Gateway® BP reaction BP Clonase™
    889..2130    +  CDS            TARDBP: TADBP_HUMAN - Also known as TDP43. Experimental evidence at protein level: Swiss-Prot protein existence level 1. RNA-binding protein that is involved in various steps of RNA biogenesis and processing (PubMed:23519609). Preferentially binds, via its two RNA recognition motifs RRM1 and RRM2, to GU-repeats on RNA molecules predominantly localized within long introns and in the 3'UTR of mRNAs (PubMed:23519609, PubMed:24240615, PubMed:24464995). In turn, regulates the splicing of many non-coding and protein-coding RNAs including proteins involved in neuronal survival, as well as mRNAs that encode p
   2143..2853    +  CDS            EYFP: EYFP is a basic (constitutively fluorescent) green/yellow fluorescent protein published in 1996, derived from Aequorea victoria. It is reported to be a very rapidly-maturing weak dimer with high acid sensitivity.
   2867..2891    -  protein_bind   attB2: mutant version of attB; recombination site for the Gateway® BP reaction BP Clonase™
   2917..2958    +  CDS            V5 tag: epitope tag from simian virus 5
   3042..3090    +  polyA_signal   HSV TK poly(A) signal: herpes simplex virus thymidine kinase polyadenylation signal (Cole and Stacy, 1985)
   3181..3197    -  polyA_signal   bGH poly(A) signal (fragment): bovine growth hormone polyadenylation signal
   3292..3720    +  rep_origin     f1 ori (sequence partly withheld): f1 bacteriophage origin of replication; arrow indicates direction of (+) strand synthesis
   3734..4063    +  promoter       SV40 promoter: SV40 enhancer and early promoter
   4130..4921    +  CDS            neo: KKA2_KLEPN - Also known as kan, nptII. Experimental evidence at protein level: Swiss-Prot protein existence level 1. Resistance to kanamycin, neomycin, paromomycin, ribostamycin, butirosin and gentamicin B. From Klebsiella pneumoniae.
   4947..5105    +  CDS            ble (fragment): BLE_KLEPN - Experimental evidence at protein level: Swiss-Prot protein existence level 1. Binding protein with a strong affinity to the bleomycin family of antibiotics. Binds to CL990; an antimitotic-antibiotic compound. From Klebsiella pneumoniae.
   5100..5221    +  polyA_signal   SV40 poly(A) signal: SV40 polyadenylation signal
   5294..5310    -  protein_bind   lac operator: The lac repressor binds to the lac operator to inhibit transcription in E. coli. This inhibition can be relieved by adding lactose or isopropyl-β-D-thiogalactopyranoside (IPTG). lac repressor encoded by lacI
   5318..5348    -  promoter       lac promoter: promoter for the E. coli lac operon
   5363..5384    -  protein_bind   CAP binding site: CAP binding activates transcription in the presence of cAMP. E. coli catabolite activator protein
   5397..5489    -  CDS            lacI (fragment): lac repressor; lacI; The lac repressor binds to the lac operator to inhibit transcription in E. coli. This inhibition can be relieved by adding lactose or isopropyl-β-D-thiogalactopyranoside (IPTG).
   5672..6260    -  rep_origin     ori: high-copy-number ColE1/pMB1/pBR322/pUC origin of replication
   6431..7291    -  CDS            AmpR: β-lactamase; bla; confers resistance to ampicillin, carbenicillin, and related antibiotics
   7292..7396    -  promoter       AmpR promoter: bla
   7455..16      -  misc_feature   bom (fragment) (across the origin): basis of mobility region from pBR322
>Addgene plasmid #84914 | pcDNA3.2 TDP-43 5F-L YFP | addgene full sequence | sequence record 300585 | Addgene NGS Result
ATAGTTAAGCCAGTATCTGCTCCCTGCTTGTGTGTTGGAGGTCGCTGAGTAGTGCGCGAGCAAAATTTAA
GCTACAACAAGGCAAGGCTTGACCGACAATTGCATGAAGAATCTGCTTAGGGTTAGGCGTTTTGCGCTGC
TTCGCGATGTACGGGCCAGATATACGCGTTGACATTGATTATTGACTAGTTATTAATAGTAATCAATTAC
GGGGTCATTAGTTCATAGCCCATATATGGAGTTCCGCGTTACATAACTTACGGTAAATGGCCCGCCTGGC
TGACCGCCCAACGACCCCCGCCCATTGACGTCAATAATGACGTATGTTCCCATAGTAACGCCAATAGGGA
CTTTCCATTGACGTCAATGGGTGGAGTATTTACGGTAAACTGCCCACTTGGCAGTACATCAAGTGTATCA
TATGCCAAGTACGCCCCCTATTGACGTCAATGACGGTAAATGGCCCGCCTGGCATTATGCCCAGTACATG
ACCTTATGGGACTTTCCTACTTGGCAGTACATCTACGTATTAGTCATCGCTATTACCATGGTGATGCGGT
TTTGGCAGTACATCAATGGGCGTGGATAGCGGTTTGACTCACGGGGATTTCCAAGTCTCCACCCCATTGA
CGTCAATGGGAGTTTGTTTTGGCACCAAAATCAACGGGACTTTCCAAAATGTCGTAACAACTCCGCCCCA
TTGACGCAAATGGGCGGTAGGCGTGTACGGTGGGAGGTCTATATAAGCAGAGCTCTCTGGCTAACTAGAG
AACCCACTGCTTACTGGCTTATCGAAATTAATACGACTCACTATAGGGAGACCCAAGCTGGCTAGTTAAG
CTATCAACAAGTTTGTACAAAAAAGCAGGCTTCGAAGGAGATAACAAAATGTCTGAATATATTCGGGTAA
CCGAAGATGAGAACGATGAGCCCATTGAAATACCATCGGAAGACGATGGGACGGTGCTGCTCTCCACGGT
TACAGCCCAGTTTCCAGGGGCGTGTGGGCTTCGCTACAGGAATCCAGTGTCTCAGTGTATGAGAGGTGTC
CGGCTGGTAGAAGGAATTCTGCATGCCCCAGATGCTGGCTGGGGAAATCTGGTGTATGTTGTCAACTATC
CAAAAGATAACAAAAGAAAAATGGATGAGACAGATGCTTCATCAGCAGTGAAAGTGAAAAGAGCAGTCCA
GAAAACATCCGATTTAATAGTGTTGGGTCTCCCATGGAAAACAACCGAACAGGACCTGAAAGAGTATTTT
AGTACCTTTGGAGAAGTTCTTATGGTGCAGGTCAAGAAAGATCTTAAGACTGGTCATTCAAAGGGGTTAG
GCTTAGTTCGTTTTACGGAATATGAAACACAAGTGAAAGTAATGTCACAGCGACATATGATAGATGGACG
ATGGTGTGACTGCAAACTTCCTAATTCTAAGCAAAGCCAAGATGAGCCTTTGAGAAGCAGAAAAGTGTTA
GTGGGGCGCTGTACAGAGGACATGACTGAGGATGAGCTGCGGGAGTTCTTCTCTCAGTACGGGGATGTGA
TGGATGTCTTCATCCCCAAGCCATTCAGGGCCTTAGCCTTAGTTACATTTGCAGATGATCAGATTGCGCA
GTCTCTTTGTGGAGAGGACTTGATCATTAAAGGAATCAGCGTTCATATATCCAATGCCGAACCTAAGCAC
AATAGCAATAGACAGTTAGAAAGAAGTGGAAGATTTGGTGGTAATCCAGGTGGCTTTGGGAATCAGGGTG
GATTTGGTAATAGCAGAGGGGGTGGAGCTGGTTTGGGAAACAATCAAGGTAGTAATATGGGTGGTGGGAT
GAACTTTGGTGCGTTCAGCATTAATCCAGCCATGATGGCTGCCGCCCAGGCAGCACTACAGAGCAGTTGG
GGTATGATGGGCATGTTAGCCAGCCAGCAGAACCAGTCAGGCCCATCGGGTAATAACCAAAACCAAGGCA
ACATGCAGAGGGAGCCAAACCAGGCCTTCGGTTCTGGAAATAACTCTTATAGTGGCTCTAATTCTGGTGC
AGCAATTGGTTGGGGATCAGCATCCAATGCAGGGTCGGGCAGTGGTTTTAATGGAGGCTTTGGCTCAAGC
ATGGATTCTAAGTCTTCTGGCTGGGGAATGAAGCTTATCGATAGCAAGGGCGAGGAGCTGTTCACCGGGG
TGGTGCCCATCCTGGTCGAGCTGGACGGCGACGTAAACGGCCACAAGTTCAGCGTGTCCGGCGAGGGCGA
GGGCGATGCCACCTACGGCAAGCTGACCCTGAAGTTCATCTGCACCACCGGCAAGCTGCCCGTGCCCTGG
CCCACCCTCGTGACCACCTTCGGCTACGGCCTGCAGTGCTTCGCCCGCTACCCCGACCACATGAAGCAGC
ACGACTTCTTCAAGTCCGCCATGCCCGAAGGCTACGTCCAGGAGCGCACCATCTTCTTCAAGGACGACGG
CAACTACAAGACCCGCGCCGAGGTGAAGTTCGAGGGCGACACCCTGGTGAACCGCATCGAGCTGAAGGGC
ATCGACTTCAAGGAGGACGGCAACATCCTGGGGCACAAGCTGGAGTACAACTACAACAGCCACAACGTCT
ATATCATGGCCGACAAGCAGAAGAACGGCATCAAGGTGAACTTCAAGATCCGCCACAACATCGAGGACGG
CAGCGTGCAGCTCGCCGACCACTACCAGCAGAACACCCCCATCGGCGACGGCCCCGTGCTGCTGCCCGAC
AACCACTACCTGAGCTACCAGTCCGCCCTGAGCAAAGACCCCAACGAGAAGCGCGATCACATGGTCCTGC
TGGAGTTCGTGACCGCCGCCGGGATCACTCTCGGCATGGACGAGCTGTACAAGAGATCTATCTAGGACCC
AGCTTTCTTGTACAAAGTGGTTGATCTAGAGGGCCCGCGGTTCGAAGGTAAGCCTATCCCTAACCCTCTC
CTCGGTCTCGATTCTACGCGTACCGGTTAGTAATGAGTTTAAACGGGGGAGGCTAACTGAAACACGGAAG
GAGACAATACCGGAAGGAACCCGCGCTATGACGGCAATAAAAAGACAGAATAAAACGCACGGGTGTTGGG
TCGTTTGTTCATAAACGCGGGGTTCGGTCCCAGGGCTGGCACTCTGTCGATACCCCACCGAGACCCCATT
GGGGCCAATACGCCCGCGTTTCTTCCTTTTCCCCACCCCACCCCCCAAGTTCGGGTGAAGGCCCAGGGCT
CGCAGCCAACGTCGGGGCGGCAGGCCCTGCCATAGCAGATCTGCGCAGCTGGGGCTCTAGGGGGTATCCC
C
[124 nt withheld, positions 3292-3415]
C
[91 nt withheld, positions 3417-3507]
A
[49 nt withheld, positions 3509-3557]
CCTTTGACGTTGGAGTCCACGTTCTTT
[37 nt withheld, positions 3585-3621]
ACCCTATCTCGGTCTATTCTTTTGATTTATAAGGGATTTTGCCGATTTCGGCCTATTGGTTAAAAAATGA
GCTGATTTAACAAAAATTTAACGCGAATTAATTCTGTGGAATGTGTGTCAGTTAGGGTGTGGAAAGTCCC
CAGGCTCCCCAGCAGGCAGAAGTATGCAAAGCATGCATCTCAATTAGTCAGCAACCAGGTGTGGAAAGTC
CCCAGGCTCCCCAGCAGGCAGAAGTATGCAAAGCATGCATCTCAATTAGTCAGCAACCATAGTCCCGCCC
CTAACTCCGCCCATCCCGCCCCTAACTCCGCCCAGTTCCGCCCATTCTCCGCCCCATGGCTGACTAATTT
TTTTTATTTATGCAGAGGCCGAGGCCGCCTCTGCCTCTGAGCTATTCCAGAAGTAGTGAGGAGGCTTTTT
TGGAGGCCTAGGCTTTTGCAAAAAGCTCCCGGGAGCTTGTATATCCATTTTCGGATCTGATCAAGAGACA
GGATGAGGATCGTTTCGCATGATTGAACAAGATGGATTGCACGCAGGTTCTCCGGCCGCTTGGGTGGAGA
GGCTATTCGGCTATGACTGGGCACAACAGACAATCGGCTGCTCTGATGCCGCCGTGTTCCGGCTGTCAGC
GCAGGGGCGCCCGGTTCTTTTTGTCAAGACCGACCTGTCCGGTGCCCTGAATGAACTGCAGGACGAGGCA
GCGCGGCTATCGTGGCTGGCCACGACGGGCGTTCCTTGCGCAGCTGTGCTCGACGTTGTCACTGAAGCGG
GAAGGGACTGGCTGCTATTGGGCGAAGTGCCGGGGCAGGATCTCCTGTCATCTCACCTTGCTCCTGCCGA
GAAAGTATCCATCATGGCTGATGCAATGCGGCGGCTGCATACGCTTGATCCGGCTACCTGCCCATTCGAC
CACCAAGCGAAACATCGCATCGAGCGAGCACGTACTCGGATGGAAGCCGGTCTTGTCGATCAGGATGATC
TGGACGAAGAGCATCAGGGGCTCGCGCCAGCCGAACTGTTCGCCAGGCTCAAGGCGCGCATGCCCGACGG
CGAGGATCTCGTCGTGACCCATGGCGATGCCTGCTTGCCGAATATCATGGTGGAAAATGGCCGCTTTTCT
GGATTCATCGACTGTGGCCGGCTGGGTGTGGCGGACCGCTATCAGGACATAGCGTTGGCTACCCGTGATA
TTGCTGAAGAGCTTGGCGGCGAATGGGCTGACCGCTTCCTCGTGCTTTACGGTATCGCCGCTCCCGATTC
GCAGCGCATCGCCTTCTATCGCCTTCTTGACGAGTTCTTCTGAGCGGGACTCTGGGGTTCGCGAAATGAC
CGACCAAGCGACGCCCAACCTGCCATCACGAGATTTCGATTCCACCGCCGCCTTCTATGAAAGGTTGGGC
TTCGGAATCGTTTTCCGGGACGCCGGCTGGATGATCCTCCAGCGCGGGGATCTCATGCTGGAGTTCTTCG
CCCACCCCAACTTGTTTATTGCAGCTTATAATGGTTACAAATAAAGCAATAGCATCACAAATTTCACAAA
TAAAGCATTTTTTTCACTGCATTCTAGTTGTGGTTTGTCCAAACTCATCAATGTATCTTATCATGTCTGT
ATACCGTCGACCTCTAGCTAGAGCTTGGCGTAATCATGGTCATAGCTGTTTCCTGTGTGAAATTGTTATC
CGCTCACAATTCCACACAACATACGAGCCGGAAGCATAAAGTGTAAAGCCTGGGGTGCCTAATGAGTGAG
CTAACTCACATTAATTGCGTTGCGCTCACTGCCCGCTTTCCAGTCGGGAAACCTGTCGTGCCAGCTGCAT
TAATGAATCGGCCAACGCGCGGGGAGAGGCGGTTTGCGTATTGGGCGCTCTTCCGCTTCCTCGCTCACTG
ACTCGCTGCGCTCGGTCGTTCGGCTGCGGCGAGCGGTATCAGCTCACTCAAAGGCGGTAATACGGTTATC
CACAGAATCAGGGGATAACGCAGGAAAGAACATGTGAGCAAAAGGCCAGCAAAAGGCCAGGAACCGTAAA
AAGGCCGCGTTGCTGGCGTTTTTCCATAGGCTCCGCCCCCCTGACGAGCATCACAAAAATCGACGCTCAA
GTCAGAGGTGGCGAAACCCGACAGGACTATAAAGATACCAGGCGTTTCCCCCTGGAAGCTCCCTCGTGCG
CTCTCCTGTTCCGACCCTGCCGCTTACCGGATACCTGTCCGCCTTTCTCCCTTCGGGAAGCGTGGCGCTT
TCTCATAGCTCACGCTGTAGGTATCTCAGTTCGGTGTAGGTCGTTCGCTCCAAGCTGGGCTGTGTGCACG
AACCCCCCGTTCAGCCCGACCGCTGCGCCTTATCCGGTAACTATCGTCTTGAGTCCAACCCGGTAAGACA
CGACTTATCGCCACTGGCAGCAGCCACTGGTAACAGGATTAGCAGAGCGAGGTATGTAGGCGGTGCTACA
GAGTTCTTGAAGTGGTGGCCTAACTACGGCTACACTAGAAGAACAGTATTTGGTATCTGCGCTCTGCTGA
AGCCAGTTACCTTCGGAAAAAGAGTTGGTAGCTCTTGATCCGGCAAACAAACCACCGCTGGTAGCGGTGG
TTTTTTTGTTTGCAAGCAGCAGATTACGCGCAGAAAAAAAGGATCTCAAGAAGATCCTTTGATCTTTTCT
ACGGGGTCTGACGCTCAGTGGAACGAAAACTCACGTTAAGGGATTTTGGTCATGAGATTATCAAAAAGGA
TCTTCACCTAGATCCTTTTAAATTAAAAATGAAGTTTTAAATCAATCTAAAGTATATATGAGTAAACTTG
GTCTGACAGTTACCAATGCTTAATCAGTGAGGCACCTATCTCAGCGATCTGTCTATTTCGTTCATCCATA
GTTGCCTGACTCCCCGTCGTGTAGATAACTACGATACGGGAGGGCTTACCATCTGGCCCCAGTGCTGCAA
TGATACCGCGAGACCCACGCTCACCGGCTCCAGATTTATCAGCAATAAACCAGCCAGCCGGAAGGGCCGA
GCGCAGAAGTGGTCCTGCAACTTTATCCGCCTCCATCCAGTCTATTAATTGTTGCCGGGAAGCTAGAGTA
AGTAGTTCGCCAGTTAATAGTTTGCGCAACGTTGTTGCCATTGCTACAGGCATCGTGGTGTCACGCTCGT
CGTTTGGTATGGCTTCATTCAGCTCCGGTTCCCAACGATCAAGGCGAGTTACATGATCCCCCATGTTGTG
CAAAAAAGCGGTTAGCTCCTTCGGTCCTCCGATCGTTGTCAGAAGTAAGTTGGCCGCAGTGTTATCACTC
ATGGTTATGGCAGCACTGCATAATTCTCTTACTGTCATGCCATCCGTAAGATGCTTTTCTGTGACTGGTG
AGTACTCAACCAAGTCATTCTGAGAATAGTGTATGCGGCGACCGAGTTGCTCTTGCCCGGCGTCAATACG
GGATAATACCGCGCCACATAGCAGAACTTTAAAAGTGCTCATCATTGGAAAACGTTCTTCGGGGCGAAAA
CTCTCAAGGATCTTACCGCTGTTGAGATCCAGTTCGATGTAACCCACTCGTGCACCCAACTGATCTTCAG
CATCTTTTACTTTCACCAGCGTTTCTGGGTGAGCAAAAACAGGAAGGCAAAATGCCGCAAAAAAGGGAAT
AAGGGCGACACGGAAATGTTGAATACTCATACTCTTCCTTTTTCAATATTATTGAAGCATTTATCAGGGT
TATTGTCTCATGAGCGGATACATATTTGAATGTATTTAGAAAAATAAACAAATAGGGGTTCCGCGCACAT
TTCCCCGAAAAGTGCCACCTGACGTCGACGGATCGGGAGATCTCCCGATCCCCTATGGTGCACTCTCAGT
ACAATCTGCTCTGATGCCGC
