>Addgene plasmid #84914 | pcDNA3.2 TDP-43 5F-L YFP | addgene partial sequence | sequence record 166808 | CMV-F 5'-CGCAAATGGGCGGTAGGCGTG-3'
CTGCTTACTGGCTTATCGAAATTAATACGACTCACTATAGGGAGACCCAAGCTGGCTAGTTAAGCTATCA
ACAAGTTTGTACAAAAAAGCAGGCTTCGAAGGAGATAACAAAATGTCTGAATATATTCGGGTAACCGAAG
ATGAGAACGATGAGCCCATTGAAATACCATCGGAAGACGATGGGACGGTGCTGCTCTCCACGGTTACAGC
CCAGTTTCCAGGGGCGTGTGGGCTTCGCTACAGGAATCCAGTGTCTCAGTGTATGAGAGGTGTCCGGCTG
GTAGAAGGAATTCTGCATGCCCCAGATGCTGGCTGGGGAAATCTGGTGTATGTTGTCAACTATCCAAAAG
ATAACAAAAGAAAAATGGATGAGACAGATGCTTCATCAGCAGTGAAAGTGAAAAGAGCAGTCCAGAAAAC
ATCCGATTTAATAGTGTTGGGTCTCCCATGGAAAACAACCGAACAGGACCTGAAAGAGTATTTTAGTACC
TTTGGAGAAGTTCTTATGGTGCAGGTCAAGAAAGATCTTAAGACTGGTCATTCAAAGGGGTTAGGCTTAG
TTCGTTTTACGGAATATGAAACACAAGTGAAAGTAATGTCACAGCGACATATGATAGATGGACGATGGTG
TGACTGCAAACTTCCTAATTCTAAGCAAAGCCAAGATGAGCCTTTGAGAAGCAGAAAAGTGTTAGTGGGG
CGCTGTACAGAGGACATGACTGAGGATGAGCTGCGGGAGTTCTTCTCTCAGTACGGGGATGTGATGGATG
TCTTCATCCCCAAG
