>Addgene plasmid #84914 | pcDNA3.2 TDP-43 5F-L YFP | addgene partial sequence | sequence record 166809 | EGFP-N 5'-CGTCGCCGTCCAGCTCGACCAG-3'
GCTCCTCGCCCTTGCTATCGATAAGCTTCATTCCCCAGCCAGAAGACTTAGAATCCATGCTTGAGCCAAA
GCCTCCATTAAAACCACTGCCCGACCCTGCATTGGATGCTGATCCCCAACCAATTGCTGCACCAGAATTA
GAGCCACTATAAGAGTTATTTCCAGAACCGAAGGCCTGGTTTGGCTCCCTCTGCATGTTGCCTTGGTTTT
GGTTATTACCCGATGGGCCTGACTGGTTCTGCTGGCTGGCTAACATGCCCATCATACCCCAACTGCTCTG
TAGTGCTGCCTGGGCGGCAGCCATCATGGCTGGATTAATGCTGAACGCACCAAAGTTCATCCCACCACCC
ATATTACTACCTTGATTGTTTCCCAAACCAGCTCCACCCCCTCTGCTATTACCAAATCCACCCTGATTCC
CAAAGCCACCTGGATTACCACCAAATCTTCCACTTCTTTCTAACTGTCTATTGCTATTGTGCTTAGGTTC
GGCATTGGATATATGAACGCTGATTCCTTTAATGATCAAGTCCTCTCCACAAAGAGACTGCGCAATCTGA
TCATCTGCAAATGTAACTAAGGCTAAGGCCCTGAATGGCTTGGGGATGAAGACATCCATCACATCCCCGT
ACTGAGAGAAGAACTCCCGCAGCTCATCCTCAGTCATGTCCTCTGTACAGCGCCCCACTAACACTTTTCT
GCTTCTCAAAGGCTCATCTTGGCTTTGCTTAGAATTAGGAAGTTTGCAGTCACACCATCGTCCATCTATC
ATATGTCGCTGTGACATTACTTTCACTTGTGTTTCATATTCCGTAAAACGAACTAAGCCTAACCCCTTTG
AATGACCAGTCTTAAGATCTTTCTTGACCTGCACCATAAGAACTTCTCCAAAGGTACTAAAATACTCTTT
CAGGTCCTGTTCGGTTGTTTTCCATGGGAGACCCAACACTA
